Addgene plasmid #176176: pMC8b-XII5up
Purpose: yeast MoClo level-0 part plasmid type 8b containing 5' homology for integration site XII-5
Depositing lab: Florian David. Depositing organization: Chalmers University of Technology. Publication: Expansion of the Yeast Modular Cloning Toolkit for CRISPR-Based Applications, Genomic Integrations and Combinatorial Libraries. Otto M, Skrekas C, Gossing M, Gustafsson J, Siewers V, David F. ACS Synth Biol. 2021 Dec 17;10(12):3461-3474. doi: 10.1021/acssynbio.1c00408. Epub 2021 Dec 3. PubMed 34860007.
Backbone
  Vector backbone: pYTK001
  Vector type: Synthetic Biology
Growth in bacteria
  Bacterial resistance: Chloramphenicol, 25 μg/mL
  Growth temperature: 37°C
  Growth strain: DH5alpha
  Copy number: High Copy
Gene/Insert
  Gene/Insert name: 5' homology for integration site XII-5
  Species: S. cerevisiae (budding yeast)
  Cloning method: Restriction Enzyme; 5′ cloning site BsmBI (destroyed during cloning); 3′ cloning site BsmBI (destroyed during cloning)
Terms and licenses: Academic/Nonprofit Terms; Industry Terms: Not Available to Industry
Depositor comments: Constructed using the Yeast Modular Cloning Toolkit (Lee et al. ACS Synth Biol. 2015). Homologous region amplified from EasyClone-MarkerFree toolkit (Jessop-Fabre et al. Biotechnol J. 2016).
How to cite: pMC8b-XII5up was a gift from Florian David (Addgene plasmid # 176176 ; http://n2t.net/addgene:176176 ; RRID:Addgene_176176)
