[The description below was written by a language model from this plasmid's Addgene catalogue record and pLannotate feature annotations shown in this document.]
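Description:
pMC8b-XII5up is a level-0 part plasmid for the yeast Modular Cloning (MoClo) system, built in the pYTK001 part-entry backbone and classified as a type 8b part. It is a small plasmid of 2,157 nt that is maintained only in E. coli. The annotated features are all backbone elements: a high-copy ColE1/pUC-type origin of replication, and a chloramphenicol acetyltransferase (cat) gene driven by its native promoter and followed by a lambda t0 terminator, which provides chloramphenicol selection. The feature table shows no yeast origin or yeast selectable marker, as expected for a storage vector for a single part.

The payload is the 5' (upstream) homology region for the Saccharomyces cerevisiae genomic integration site XII-5. According to the depositor, it was amplified from the EasyClone-MarkerFree toolkit. It was inserted by BsmBI-based cloning, and both BsmBI sites were destroyed in the process. The automated annotation does not label the homology arm, which presumably lies in the unannotated stretch between the origin and the terminator.

In the MoClo scheme, level-0 parts are combined by Golden Gate assembly in a fixed order set by their part type. A type 8b part supplies the upstream homology arm of an integration vector and is normally paired with a matching downstream homology part for the same locus. Assembled cassettes flanked by these arms can then be targeted to XII-5 by homologous recombination. The plasmid belongs to a toolkit expansion aimed at CRISPR-based applications, genomic integrations and combinatorial libraries in yeast.
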