Features (pLannotate 1.2.2; 4 found; start..end, strand, type, name):
   1066..1100    -  terminator     lambda t0 terminator: minimal transcription terminator from phage lambda (Scholtissek and Grosse, 1987)
   1174..1830    -  CDS            cat: CAT_ECOLX - Experimental evidence at protein level: Swiss-Prot protein existence level 1. This enzyme is an effector of chloramphenicol resistance in bacteria. From Escherichia coli. This protein is used as a marker in many commonly used cloning vectors, such as pACYC184.
   1831..1928    -  promoter       cat promoter: promoter of the E. coli cat gene encoding chloramphenicol acetyltransferase
   2012..443     +  rep_origin     ori (across the origin): high-copy-number ColE1/pMB1/pBR322/pUC origin of replication
>Addgene plasmid #176176 | pMC8b-XII5up | addgene full sequence | sequence record 346216 | Addgene NGS Result
TTCTTCTAGTGTAGCCGTAGTTAGGCCACCACTTCAAGAACTCTGTAGCACCGCCTACATACCTCGCTCT
GCTAATCCTGTTACCAGTGGCTGCTGCCAGTGGCGATAAGTCGTGTCTTACCGGGTTGGACTCAAGACGA
TAGTTACCGGATAAGGCGCAGCGGTCGGGCTGAACGGGGGGTTCGTGCACACAGCCCAGCTTGGAGCGAA
CGACCTACACCGAACTGAGATACCTACAGCGTGAGCTATGAGAAAGCGCCACGCTTCCCGAAGGGAGAAA
GGCGGACAGGTATCCGGTAAGCGGCAGGGTCGGAACAGGAGAGCGCACGAGGGAGCTTCCAGGGGGAAAC
GCCTGGTATCTTTATAGTCCTGTCGGGTTTCGCCACCTCTGACTTGAGCGTCGATTTTTGTGATGCTCGT
CAGGGGGGCGGAGCCTATGGAAAAACGCCAGCAACGCGGCCTTTTTACGGTTCCTGGCCTTTTGCTGGCC
TTTTGCTCACATGTTCTTTCCTGCGTTATCCCCTGATTCTGTGGATAACCGTAGTCGGTCTCACAATGCG
CTGAGGGTTTAATCAATCTGGCGGCTTGAGTTCTCAACATGTTTTATTTTTTACTTATATTGCTGGTAGG
GTAAAAAAATATAACTCCTAGGAATAGGTTGTCTATATGTTTTTGTCTTGCTTCTATAATTGTAACAAAC
AAGGAAAGGGAAAATACTGGGTGTAAAAGCCATTGAGTCAAGTTAGGTCATCCCTTTTATACAAAATTTT
TCAATTTTTTTTCCAAGATTCTTGTACGATTAATTATTTTTTTTTTGCGTCCTACAGCGTGATGAAAATT
TCGCCTGCTGCAAGATGAGCGGGAACGGGCGAAATGTGCACGCGCACAACTTACGAAACGCGGATGAGTC
ACTGACAGCCACCGCAGAGGTTCTGACTCCTACTGAGCTCTATTGGAGGTGGCAGAACCGGTACCGGAGG
AGGCCGCTATAACCGGTTTGAATTTATTGTCACAGTGTCACATCAGCATTAAGTCCTCAGCGAGCTCGCC
CTTGAGACCAGACCAATAAAAAACGCCCGGCGGCAACCGAGCGTTCTGAACAAATCCAGATGGAGTTCTG
AGGTCATTACTGGATCTATCAACAGGAGTCCAAGCGAGCTCGATATCAAATTACGCCCCGCCCTGCCACT
CATCGCAGTACTGTTGTAATTCATTAAGCATTCTGCCGACATGGAAGCCATCACAAACGGCATGATGAAC
CTGAATCGCCAGCGGCATCAGCACCTTGTCGCCTTGCGTATAATATTTGCCCATGGTGAAAACGGGGGCG
AAGAAGTTGTCCATATTGGCCACGTTTAAATCAAAACTGGTGAAACTCACCCAGGGATTGGCTGAAACGA
AAAACATATTCTCAATAAACCCTTTAGGGAAATAGGCCAGGTTTTCACCGTAACACGCCACATCTTGCGA
ATATATGTGTAGAAACTGCCGGAAATCGTCGTGGTATTCACTCCAGAGCGATGAAAACGTTTCAGTTTGC
TCATGGAAAACGGTGTAACAAGGGTGAACACTATCCCATATCACCAGCTCACCGTCTTTCATTGCCATAC
GAAATTCCGGATGAGCATTCATCAGGCGGGCAAGAATGTGAATAAAGGCCGGATAAAACTTGTGCTTATT
TTTCTTTACGGTCTTTAAAAAGGCCGTAATATCCAGCTGAACGGTCTGGTTATAGGTACATTGAGCAACT
GACTGAAATGCCTCAAAATGTTCTTTACGATGCCATTGGGATATATCAACGGTGGTATATCCAGTGATTT
TTTTCTCCATTTTAGCTTCCTTAGCTCCTGAAAATCTCGATAACTCAAAAAATACGCCCGGTAGTGATCT
TATTTCATTATGGTGAAAGTTGGAACCTCTTACGTGCCCGATCAATCATGACCAAAATCCCTTAACGTGA
GTTTTCGTTCCACTGAGCGTCAGACCCCGTAGAAAAGATCAAAGGATCTTCTTGAGATCCTTTTTTTCTG
CGCGTAATCTGCTGCTTGCAAACAAAAAAACCACCGCTACCAGCGGTGGTTTGTTTGCCGGATCAAGAGC
TACCAACTCTTTTTCCGAAGGTAACTGGCTTCAGCAGAGCGCAGATACCAAATACTG
